>Addgene plasmid #173472 | pCMV-HA-PGRMC1-1-54 | addgene full sequence | sequence record 340519 | Addgene NGS Result
GACGGATCGGGAGATCTCCCGATCCCCTATGGTCGACTCTCAGTACAATCTGCTCTGATGCCGCATAGTT
AAGCCAGTATCTGCTCCCTGCTTGTGTGTTGGAGGTCGCTGAGTAGTGCGCGAGCAAAATTTAAGCTACA
ACAAGGCAAGGCTTGACCGACAATTGCATGAAGAATCTGCTTAGGGTTAGGCGTTTTGCGCTGCTTCGCG
ATGTACGGGCCAGATATACGCGTTGACATTGATTATTGACTAGTTATTAATAGTAATCAATTACGGGGTC
ATTAGTTCATAGCCCATATATGGAGTTCCGCGTTACATAACTTACGGTAAATGGCCCGCCTGGCTGACCG
CCCAACGACCCCCGCCCATTGACGTCAATAATGACGTATGTTCCCATAGTAACGCCAATAGGGACTTTCC
ATTGACGTCAATGGGTGGACTATTTACGGTAAACTGCCCACTTGGCAGTACATCAAGTGTATCATATGCC
AAGTACGCCCCCTATTGACGTCAATGACGGTAAATGGCCCGCCTGGCATTATGCCCAGTACATGACCTTA
TGGGACTTTCCTACTTGGCAGTACATCTACGTATTAGTCATCGCTATTACCATGGTGATGCGGTTTTGGC
AGTACATCAATGGGCGTGGATAGCGGTTTGACTCACGGGGATTTCCAAGTCTCCACCCCATTGACGTCAA
TGGGAGTTTGTTTTGGCACCAAAATCAACGGGACTTTCCAAAATGTCGTAACAACTCCGCCCCATTGACG
CAAATGGGCGGTAGGCGTGTACGGTGGGAGGTCTATATAAGCAGAGCTCTCTGGCTAACTAGAGAACCCA
CTGCTTACTGGCTTATCGAAATTAATACGACTCACTATAGGGAGACCCAAGCTGGCTAGCGTTTAAACTT
AAGCTTGCTACCATGGGATACCCCTACGACGTGCCCGACTACGCCAGCGGATCCATGGCTGCCGAGGATG
TGGTGGCGACTGGCGCCGACCCAAGCGATCTGGAGAGCGGCGGGCTGCTGCATGAGATTTTCACGTCGCC
GCTCAACCTGCTGCTGCTTGGCCTCTGCATCTTCCTGCTCTACAAGATCGTGCGCGGGGACCAGCCGGCG
GCCAGCTAATCTAGAGGGCCCGTTTAAACCCGCTGATCAGCCTCGACTGTGCCTTCTAGTTGCCAGCCAT
CTGTTGTTTGCCCCTCCCCCGTGCCTTCCTTGACCCTGGAAGGTGCCACTCCCACTGTCCTTTCCTAATA
AAATGAGGAAATTGCATCGCATTGTCTGAGTAGGTGTCATTCTATTCTGGGGGGTGGGGTGGGGCAGGAC
AGCAAGGGGGAGGATTNGGAAGACAATAGCAGGCATGCNGGGGACTTCTGAGGCGGAAAGAACCAGCTGG
GGCTCTAGGGGGTATCCCC
[124 nt withheld, positions 1420-1543]
C
[32 nt withheld, positions 1545-1576]
CA
[57 nt withheld, positions 1579-1635]
A
[49 nt withheld, positions 1637-1685]
CCTTTGACGTTGGAGTCCACGTTCTTT
[37 nt withheld, positions 1713-1749]
ACCCTATCTCGGTCTATTCTTTTGATTTATAAGGGATTTTGGGGATTTCGGCCTATTGGTTAAAAAATGA
GCTGATTTAACAAAAATTTAACGCGAATTAATTCTGTGGAATGTGTGTCAGTTAGGGTGTGGAAAGTCCC
CAGGCTCCCCAGGCAGGCAGAAGTATGCAAAGCATGCATCTCAATTAGTCAGCAACCAGGTGTGGAAAGT
CCCCAGGCTCCCCAGCAGGCAGAAGTATGCAAAGCATGCATCTCAATTAGTCAGCAACCATAGTCCCGCC
CCTAACTCCGCCCATCCCGCCCCTAACTCCGCCCAGTTCCGCCCATTCTCCGCCCCATGGCTGACTAATT
TTTTTTATTTATGCAGAGGCCGAGGCCGCCTCTGCCTCTGAGCTATTCCAGAAGTAGTGAGGAGGCTTTT
TTGGAGGCCTAGGCTTTTGCAAAAAGCTCCCGGGAGCTTGTATATCCATTTTCGGATCTGATCAAGAGAC
AGGATGAGGATCGTTTCGCATGATTGAACAAGATGGATTGCACGCAGGTTCTCCGGCCGCTTGGGTGGAG
AGGCTATTCGGCTATGACTGGGCACAACAGACAATCGGCTGCTCTGATGCCGCCGTGTTCCGGCTGTCAG
CGCAGGGGCGCCCGGTTCTTTTTGTCAAGACCGACCTGTCCGGTGCCCTGAATGAACTGCAGGACGAGGC
AGCGCGGCTATCGTGGCTGGCCACGACGGGCGTTCCTTGCGCAGCTGTGCTCGACGTTGTCACTGAAGCG
GGAAGGGACTGGCTGCTATTGGGCGAAGTGCCGGGGCAGGATCTCCTGTCATCTCACCTTGCTCCTGCCG
AGAAAGTATCCATCATGGCTGATGCAATGCGGCGGCTGCATACGCTTGATCCGGCTACCTGCCCATTCGA
CCACCAAGCGAAACATCGCATCGAGCGAGCACGTACTCGGATGGAAGCCGGTCTTGTCGATCAGGATGAT
CTGGACGAAGAGCATCAGGGGCTCGCGCCAGCCGAACTGTTCGCCAGGCTCAAGGCGCGCATGCCCGACG
GCGAGGATCTCGTCGTGACCCATGGCGATGCCTGCTTGCCGAATATCATGGTGGAAAATGGCCGCTTTTC
TGGATTCATCGACTGTGGCCGGCTGGGTGTGGCGGACCGCTATCAGGACATAGCGTTGGCTACCCGTGAT
ATTGCTGAAGAGCTTGGCGGCGAATGGGCTGACCGCTTCCTCGTGCTTTACGGTATCGCCGCTCCCGATT
CGCAGCGCATCGCCTTCTATCGCCTTCTTGACGAGTTCTTCTGAGCGGGACTCTGGGGTTCGAAATGACC
GACCAAGCGACGCCCAACCTGCCATCACGAGATTTCGATTCCACCGCCGCCTTCTATGAAAGGTTGGGCT
TCGGAATCGTTTTCCGGGACGCCGGCTGGATGATCCTCCAGCGCGGGGATCTCATGCTGGAGTTCTTCGC
CCACCCCAACTTGTTTATTGCAGCTTATAATGGTTACAAATAAAGCAATAGCATCACAAATTTCACAAAT
AAAGCATTTTTTTCACTGCATTCTAGTTGTGGTTTGTCCAAACTCATCAATGTATCTTATCATGTCTGTA
TACCGTCGACCTCTAGCTAGAGCTTGGCGTAATCATGGTCATAGCTGTTTCCTGTGTGAAATTGTTATCC
GCTCACAATTCCACACAACATACGAGCCGGAAGCATAAAGTGTAAAGCCTGGGGTGCCTAATGAGTGAGC
TAACTCACATTAATTGCGTTGCGCTCACTGCCCGCTTTCCAGTCGGGAAACCTGTCGTGCCAGCTGCATT
AATGAATCGGCCAACGCGCGGGGAGAGGCGGTTTGCGTATTGGGCGCTCTTCCGCTTCCTCGCTCACTGA
CTCGCTGCGCTCGGTCGTTCGGCTGCGGCGAGCGGTATCAGCTCACTCAAAGGCGGTAATACGGTTATCC
ACAGAATCAGGGGATAACGCAGGAAAGAACATGTGAGCAAAAGGCCAGCAAAAGGCCAGGAACCGTAAAA
AGGCCGCGTTGCTGGCGTTTTTCCATAGGCTCCGCCCCCCTGACGAGCATCACAAAAATCGACGCTCAAG
TCAGAGGTGGCGAAACCCGACAGGACTATAAAGATACCAGGCGTTTCCCCCTGGAAGCTCCCTCGTGCGC
TCTCCTGTTCCGACCCTGCCGCTTACCGGATACCTGTCCGCCTTTCTCCCTTCGGGAAGCGTGGCGCTTT
CTCAATGCTCACGCTGTAGGTATCTCAGTTCGGTGTAGGTCGTTCGCTCCAAGCTGGGCTGTGTGCACGA
ACCCCCCGTTCAGCCCGACCGCTGCGCCTTATCCGGTAACTATCGTCTTGAGTCCAACCCGGTAAGACAC
GACTTATCGCCACTGGCAGCAGCCACTGGTAACAGGATTAGCAGAGCGAGGTATGTAGGCGGTGCTACAG
AGTTCTTGAAGTGGTGGCCTAACTACGGCTACACTAGAAGGACAGTATTTGGTATCTGCGCTCTGCTGAA
GCCAGTTACCTTCGGAAAAAGAGTTGGTAGCTCTTGATCCGGCAAACAAACCACCGCTGGTAGCGGTGGT
TTTTTTGTTTGCAAGCAGCAGATTACGCGCAGAAAAAAAGGATCTCAAGAAGATCCTTTGATCTTTTCTA
CGGGGTCTGACGCTCAGTGGAACGAAAACTCACGTTAAGGGATTTTGGTCATGAGATTATCAAAAAGGAT
CTTCACCTAGATCCTTTTAAATTAAAAATGAAGTTTTAAATCAATCTAAAGTATATATGAGTAAACTTGG
TCTGACAGTTACCAATGCTTAATCAGTGAGGCACCTATCTCAGCGATCTGTCTATTTCGTTCATCCATAG
TTGCCTGACTCCCCGTCGTGTAGATAACTACGATACGGGAGGGCTTACCATCTGGCCCCAGTGCTGCAAT
GATACCGCGAGACCCACGCTCACCGGCTCCAGATTTATCAGCAATAAACCAGCCAGCCGGAAGGGCCGAG
CGCAGAAGTGGTCCTGCAACTTTATCCGCCTCCATCCAGTCTATTAATTGTTGCCGGGAAGCTAGAGTAA
GTAGTTCGCCAGTTAATAGTTTGCGCAACGTTGTTGCCATTGCTACAGGCATCGTGGTGTCACGCTCGTC
GTTTGGTATGGCTTCATTCAGCTCCGGTTCCCAACGATCAAGGCGAGTTACATGATCCCCCATGTTGTGC
AAAAAAGCGGTTAGCTCCTTCGGTCCTCCGATCGTTGTCAGAAGTAAGTTGGCCGCAGTGTTATCACTCA
TGGTTATGGCAGCACTGCATAATTCTCTTACTGTCATGCCATCCGTAAGATGCTTTTCTGTGACTGGTGA
GTACTCAACCAAGTCATTCTGAGAATAGTGTATGCGGCGACCGAGTTGCTCTTGCCCGGCGTCAATACGG
GATAATACCGCGCCACATAGCAGAACTTTAAAAGTGCTCATCATTGGAAAACGTTCTTCGGGGCGAAAAC
TCTCAAGGATCTTACCGCTGTTGAGATCCAGTTCGATGTAACCCACTCGTGCACCCAACTGATCTTCAGC
ATCTTTTACTTTCACCAGCGTTTCTGGGTGAGCAAAAACAGGAAGGCAAAATGCCGCAAAAAAGGGAATA
AGGGCGACACGGAAATGTTGAATACTCATACTCTTCCTTTTTCAATATTATTGAAGCATTTATCAGGGTT
ATTGTCTCATGAGCGGATACATATTTGAATGTATTTAGAAAAATAAACAAATAGGGGTTCCGCGCACATT
TCCCCGAAAAGTGCCACCTGACGTC
Features (pLannotate 1.2.2; 20 found; start..end, strand, type, name):
     36..80      -  misc_feature   bom (fragment): basis of mobility region from pBR322
    235..614     +  enhancer       CMV enhancer: human cytomegalovirus immediate early enhancer
    615..818     +  promoter       CMV promoter: human cytomegalovirus (CMV) immediate early promoter
    814..847     +  LTR            5' LTR (truncated) (fragment): truncated 5' long terminal repeat (LTR) from HIV-1
    863..881     +  promoter       T7 promoter: promoter for bacteriophage T7 RNA polymerase
    965..1126    +  CDS            PGRMC1 (fragment): PGRC1_HUMAN - Also known as HPR6.6 From Homo sapiens (Human).
   1167..1278    +  polyA_signal   bGH poly(A) signal: bovine growth hormone polyadenylation signal
   1378..1399    +  promoter       SV40 promoter (fragment): SV40 enhancer and early promoter
   1420..1848    +  rep_origin     f1 ori (sequence partly withheld): f1 bacteriophage origin of replication; arrow indicates direction of (+) strand synthesis
   1862..2192    +  promoter       SV40 promoter: SV40 enhancer and early promoter
   2259..3050    +  CDS            neo: KKA2_KLEPN - Also known as kan, nptII. Experimental evidence at protein level: Swiss-Prot protein existence level 1. Resistance to kanamycin, neomycin, paromomycin, ribostamycin, butirosin and gentamicin B. From Klebsiella pneumoniae.
   3074..3232    +  CDS            ble (fragment): BLE_KLEPN - Experimental evidence at protein level: Swiss-Prot protein existence level 1. Binding protein with a strong affinity to the bleomycin family of antibiotics. Binds to CL990; an antimitotic-antibiotic compound. From Klebsiella pneumoniae.
   3227..3348    +  polyA_signal   SV40 poly(A) signal: SV40 polyadenylation signal
   3421..3437    -  protein_bind   lac operator: The lac repressor binds to the lac operator to inhibit transcription in E. coli. This inhibition can be relieved by adding lactose or isopropyl-β-D-thiogalactopyranoside (IPTG). lac repressor encoded by lacI
   3445..3475    -  promoter       lac promoter: promoter for the E. coli lac operon
   3490..3511    -  protein_bind   CAP binding site: CAP binding activates transcription in the presence of cAMP. E. coli catabolite activator protein
   3524..3616    -  CDS            lacI (fragment): lac repressor; lacI; The lac repressor binds to the lac operator to inhibit transcription in E. coli. This inhibition can be relieved by adding lactose or isopropyl-β-D-thiogalactopyranoside (IPTG).
   3799..4387    -  rep_origin     ori: high-copy-number ColE1/pMB1/pBR322/pUC origin of replication
   4558..5418    -  CDS            AmpR: β-lactamase; bla; confers resistance to ampicillin, carbenicillin, and related antibiotics
   5419..5523    -  promoter       AmpR promoter: bla
