[The description below was written by a language model from this plasmid's Addgene catalogue record and pLannotate feature annotations shown in this document.]
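Description:
pCMV-HA-PGRMC1-1-54 is a mammalian expression plasmid encoding a truncated form of human PGRMC1 (progesterone receptor membrane component 1) that retains only residues 1–54. Amino acids 55–194 are deleted, so the protein lacks the entire C-terminal region downstream of the transmembrane domain. The catalogue lists the backbone as pCMV-HA, with an N-terminal HA epitope tag supplied by the vector. The feature table does not annotate the HA tag separately, although there is unannotated space between the T7 promoter and the start of the PGRMC1 fragment where it could lie. The sequenced record is 5,554 nt, and its overall layout (T7 promoter, bGH polyadenylation signal, f1 ori and an SV40-driven neomycin cassette) resembles a pcDNA3-type vector, a point the record itself does not comment on.

Expression of the short PGRMC1 fragment is driven by the human cytomegalovirus immediate-early enhancer and promoter and terminated by the bovine growth hormone poly(A) signal. The upstream T7 promoter could in principle support in vitro transcription. A second cassette places the neo (aminoglycoside phosphotransferase) gene under the SV40 enhancer/early promoter with an SV40 poly(A) signal, which would allow G418 selection of stably transfected mammalian cells. Short hits annotated as HIV-1 LTR, ble, lacI and bom are fragments and are probably backbone remnants rather than functional elements. In E. coli the plasmid replicates from a high-copy ColE1/pUC-type origin and is selected with ampicillin through the β-lactamase gene. The f1 origin permits single-stranded DNA production.

The construct serves as a domain-deletion mutant for mapping which parts of PGRMC1 are needed for its function. The associated work concerns PGRMC1's role as a cargo receptor in ER-phagic clearance of mutant prohormones, and the HA tag allows detection or immunoprecipitation of the truncated protein.
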