Addgene plasmid #173472: pCMV-HA-PGRMC1-1-54
Purpose: PGRMC1 lacking the C-terminal region downstream of the transmembrane domain
Depositing lab: Bill Tsai. Depositing organization: University of Michigan. Publication: PGRMC1 acts as a size-selective cargo receptor to drive ER-phagic clearance of mutant prohormones. Chen YJ, Knupp J, Arunagiri A, Haataja L, Arvan P, Tsai B. Nat Commun. 2021 Oct 13;12(1):5991. doi: 10.1038/s41467-021-26225-8. PubMed 34645803.
Backbone
  Vector backbone: pCMV-HA
  Vector type: Mammalian Expression
Growth in bacteria
  Bacterial resistance: Ampicillin, 100 μg/mL
  Growth temperature: 37°C
  Growth strain: DH5alpha
  Copy number: Unknown
Gene/Insert
  Gene/Insert name: PGRMC1
  Species: H. sapiens (human)
  Mutation: Deleted for amino acids 55-194
  Entrez Gene: PGRMC1 (a.k.a. Dap1, HPR6.6, IZA, MPR)
  Tag / fusion protein: HA (N terminal on backbone)
Terms and licenses: Academic/Nonprofit Terms; Industry Terms: Not Available to Industry
How to cite: pCMV-HA-PGRMC1-1-54 was a gift from Bill Tsai (Addgene plasmid # 173472 ; http://n2t.net/addgene:173472 ; RRID:Addgene_173472)
